>Addgene plasmid #29531 | pcDNA3.1-ERBB4 (R544W) | addgene partial sequence | sequence record 34952 | 29531 with CMV-F
TCTCTGGCTACTAGAGAACCCACTGCTTACTGGCTTATCGAAATTAATACGACTCACTATAGGGAGACCC
AAGCTGGCTAGCGTTTAAACGGGCCCTCTAGAGCCACCATGAAGCCGGCGACAGGACTTTGGGTCTGGGT
GAGCCTTCTCGTGGCGGCGGGGACCGTCCAGCCCAGCGATTCTCAGTCAGTGTGTGCAGGAACGGAGAAT
AAACTGAGCTCTCTCTCTGACCTGGAACAGCAGTACCGAGCCTTGCGCAAGTACTATGAAAACTGTGAGG
TTGTCATGGGCAACCTGGAGATAACCAGCATTGAGCACAACCGGGACCTCTCCTTCCTGCGGTCTGTTCG
AGAAGTCACAGGCTACGTGTTAGTGGCTCTTAATCAGTTTCGTTACCTGCCTCTGGAGAATTTACGCATT
ATTCGTGGGACAAAACTTTATGAGGATCGATATGCCTTGGCAATATTTTTAAACTACAGAAAAGATGGAA
ACTTTGGACTTCAAGAACTTGGATTAAAGAACTTGACAGAAATCCTAAATGGTGGAGTCTATGTAGACCA
GAACAAATTCCTTTGTTATGCAGACACCATTCATTGGCAAGATATTGTTCGGAACCCATGGCCTTCCAAC
TTGACTCTTGTGTCAACAAATGGTAGTTCAGGATGTGGACGTTGCCATAAGTCCTGTACTGGCCGTTGCT
GGGGACCCACAGAAAATCATTGCCAGACTTTGACAAGGACGGTGTGTGCAGAACAATGTGACGGCAGATG
CTACGGACCTTACGTCAGTGACTGCTGCCATCGAGAATGTGCTGGAGGCTGCTCAGGACCTAANGACACA
GACTGCTTTGCCTGCATGAATTTCAATGACAGTGGAGCATGTGTTACTCAGTGTCCCCAAACCTTTGTCT
ACAATCCAACCCCCTTTTTAACTGGGGCACAATTT
