>Addgene plasmid #29531 | pcDNA3.1-ERBB4 (R544W) | addgene partial sequence | sequence record 35733 | hERBB4-F1 (TGCAAAGTACACATATGGAGCA)
ATAACTTTGTGGTAGATTCCAGTTCTTGTGTGCGTGCCTGCCCTAGTTCCAAGATGGAAGTAGAAGAAAA
TGGGATTAAAATGTGTAAACCTTGCACTGACATTTGCCCAAAAGCTTGTGATGGCATTGGCACAGGATCA
TTGATGTCAGCTCAGACTGTGGATTCCAGTAACATTGACAAATTCATAAACTGTACCAAGATCAATGGGA
ATTTGATCTTTCTAGTCACTGGTATTCATGGGGACCCTTACAATGCAATTGAAGCCATAGACCCAGAGAA
ACTGAACGTCTTTCGGACAGTCAGAGAGATAACAGGTTTCCTGAACATACAGTCATGGCCACCAAACATG
ACTGACTTCAGTGTTTTTTCTAACCTGGTGACCATTGGTGGAAGAGTACTCTATAGTGGCCTGTCCTTGC
TTATCCTCAAGCAACAGGGCATCACCTCTCTACAGTTCCAGTCCCTGAAGGAAATCAGCGCAGGAAACAT
CTATATTACTGACAACAGCAACCTGTGNTATTATCATACCATTAACTGGACAACACTCTTCAGCACAATC
AACCAGAGAATAGTAATCCGGGACAACAGAAAAGCTGAAAATTGTACTGC
