>Addgene plasmid #29531 | pcDNA3.1-ERBB4 (R544W) | addgene partial sequence | sequence record 37161 | hERBB4-F3 5'-CCAGTCCCTGAAGGAAATCA-3'
ATTATCATACCATTAACTGGACAACACTCTTCAGCACAATCAACCAGAGAATAGTAATCCGGGACAACAG
AAAAGCTGAAAATTGTACTGCTGAAGGAATGGTGTGCAACCATCTGTGTTCCAGTGATGGCTGTTGGGGA
CCTGGGCCAGACCAATGTCTGTCGTGTCGCCGCTTCAGTAGAGGAAGGATCTGCATAGAGTCTTGTAACC
TCTATGATGGTGAATTTTGGGAGTTTGAGAATGGCTCCATCTGTGTGGAGTGTGACCCCCAGTGTGAGAA
GATGGAAGATGGCCTCCTCACATGCCATGGACCGGGTCCTGACAACTGTACAAAGTGCTCTCATTTTAAA
GATGGCCCAAACTGTGTGGAAAAATGTCCAGATGGCTTACAGGGGGCAAACAGTTTCATTTTCAAGTATG
CTGATCCAGATCGGGAGTGCCACCCATGCCATCCAAACTGCACCCAAGGGTGTAACGGTCCCACTAGTCA
TGACTGCATTTACTACCCATGGACGGGCCATTCCACTTTACCACAACATGCTAGAACTCCCCTGATTGCA
GCTGGAGTAATTGGTGGGCTCTTCATTCTGGTCATTGTGGGTCTGACATTTGCTGTTTATGTTAGAAGGA
AGAGCATCAAAAAGAAAAGAGCCTTGAGAAGATTCTTGGAAACAGAGTTGGTGGAACCATTAACTCCCAG
TGGCACAGCACCCAATCAAGCTCAACTTCGTATTTTGAAAGAAACTGAGCTGAAGAGGGTAAAAGTCCTT
GGCTCAGGTGCTTTTGGAAACGGTTTATAAAGGTATTTGGGTACCTGAAGGAGAACTGTGAAGATTCCTG
TGGCTATTAA
