[The description below was written by a language model from this plasmid's Addgene catalogue record.]
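Description:
pcDNA3.1-ERBB4 (R544W) is a mammalian expression plasmid built on the commercial pcDNA3.1 backbone (about 5.5 kb without insert). It carries a roughly 3.9 kb human ERBB4 (HER4) coding sequence in which arginine 544 has been changed to tryptophan. The insert was placed between XbaI and NotI sites, both of which remain intact, so the cDNA can be excised or transferred to another vector. The plasmid is maintained in E. coli as a high-copy construct under ampicillin selection. It also carries a neomycin resistance marker, so transfected mammalian cells can be selected with G418, for example to derive stable pools or clones.

The record does not list the promoter or terminator, and no feature table is provided. However, the recommended sequencing primers (CMV forward and BGH reverse) match the standard pcDNA3.1 layout, in which a CMV immediate-early promoter drives strong constitutive transcription of the insert and a bovine growth hormone polyadenylation signal terminates it. No epitope tag or reporter is recorded.

ERBB4 encodes a receptor tyrosine kinase of the EGFR/ErbB family. The associated publication is a survey of the tyrosine kinome in melanoma that found recurrent ERBB4 mutations, which suggests that R544W is one of the variants examined in that work. The construct is therefore suited to ectopic expression of this mutant receptor in cultured mammalian cells, typically to compare its behaviour with that of wild-type ERBB4.
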