Addgene plasmid #29531: pcDNA3.1-ERBB4 (R544W)
Depositing lab: Yardena Samuels. Depositing organization: National Human Genome Research Institute (NHGRI). Publication: Analysis of the tyrosine kinome in melanoma reveals recurrent mutations in ERBB4. Prickett TD, Agrawal NS, Wei X, Yates KE, Lin JC, Wunderlich JR, Cronin JC, Cruz P, Rosenberg SA, Samuels Y. Nat Genet. 2009 Oct . 41(10):1127-32. 10.1038/ng.438 PubMed 19718025.
Backbone
  Vector backbone: pcDNA3.1
  Backbone manufacturer: Invitrogen
  Backbone size w/o insert (bp): 5500
  Vector type: Mammalian Expression
  Selectable markers: Neomycin (select with G418)
Growth in bacteria
  Bacterial resistance: Ampicillin, 100 μg/mL
  Growth temperature: 37°C
  Growth strain: DH5alpha
  Copy number: High Copy
Gene/Insert
  Gene/Insert name: ERBB4 (alt name: HER4)
  Species: H. sapiens (human)
  Insert size (bp): 3927
  Mutation: changed arginine 544 to tryptophan
  GenBank ID: NM_005235
  Entrez Gene: ERBB4 (a.k.a. ALS19, HER4, p180erbB4)
  Cloning method: Restriction Enzyme; 5′ cloning site XbaI (not destroyed); 3′ cloning site NotI (not destroyed)
  Sequencing primers: 5′ CMV-F; 3′ BGH-rev
Terms and licenses: Academic/Nonprofit Terms; Industry Terms: Not Available to Industry
How to cite: pcDNA3.1-ERBB4 (R544W) was a gift from Yardena Samuels (Addgene plasmid # 29531 ; http://n2t.net/addgene:29531 ; RRID:Addgene_29531)
